Addgene plasmid #202331: eft-3p:act-5(ptc):tbb2 3' UTR
Purpose: The ubiquitous eft-3 promoter drives overexpression of the mutant act-5(ptc) gene including introns.
Depositing lab: Didier Stainier. Depositing organization: Max Planck Institute for Heart and Lung Research. Publication: Partial sequence identity in a 25-nucleotide long element is sufficient for transcriptional adaptation in the Caenorhabditis elegans act-5/act-3 model. Welker JM, Serobyan V, Zaker Esfahani E, Stainier DYR. PLoS Genet. 2023 Jun 29;19(6):e1010806. doi: 10.1371/journal.pgen.1010806. eCollection 2023 Jun. PubMed 37384903.
Backbone
  Vector backbone: pCFJ1662
  Backbone size w/o insert (bp): 2981
  Total vector size (bp): 5692
  Vector type: Worm Expression
Growth in bacteria
  Bacterial resistance: Ampicillin, 100 μg/mL
  Growth temperature: 37°C
  Growth strain: DH5alpha
  Copy number: High Copy
Gene/Insert 1
  Gene/Insert name: eft-3 promoter
  Species: C. elegans (nematode)
  Insert size (bp): 600
  GenBank ID: WBGene00001168
  Promoter: This is a promoter sequence for C. elegans eft-3
  Cloning method: Gibson Cloning
  Sequencing primers: 5′ ttgagtgagctgataccgca; 3′ GGTAAGGAGAACTGGGTGTTCC
Gene/Insert 2
  Gene/Insert name: act-5(ptc)
  Species: C. elegans (nematode)
  Insert size (bp): 1730
  GenBank ID: WBGene00000067
  Promoter: eft-3
  Tag / fusion protein: base 238 C -> A mutation causing a PTC at codon 79
  Cloning method: Gibson Cloning
  Sequencing primers: 5′ attctctctaccgtccgcac; 3′ agcattcacttcactcagatgc
Gene/Insert 3
  Gene/Insert name: tbb-2 3' UTR
  Species: C. elegans (nematode)
  Insert size (bp): 324
  GenBank ID: WBGene00006537
  Promoter: This is a terminator sequence for C. elegans tbb-2
  Cloning method: Gibson Cloning
  Sequencing primers: 5′ CACAATGAAGATCAAGATTATTGCTCCAC; 3′ ctcttcgctattacgccagc
Terms and licenses: Academic/Nonprofit Terms; Industry Terms: Not Available to Industry
How to cite: eft-3p:act-5(ptc):tbb2 3' UTR was a gift from Didier Stainier (Addgene plasmid # 202331 ; http://n2t.net/addgene:202331 ; RRID:Addgene_202331)
