[The description below was written by a language model from this plasmid's Addgene catalogue record and pLannotate feature annotations shown in this document.]
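Description:
eft-3p:act-5(ptc):tbb2 3' UTR is a 5,692 bp C. elegans expression plasmid built on the pCFJ1662 backbone by Gibson assembly. It is maintained in E. coli through a high-copy ColE1/pUC-type origin and selected with ampicillin via the bla (AmpR) gene and its promoter. The annotation also picks up small remnants of lacZα, bom and rop, plus two short fragments matching the Mos1 mariner transposase flanking the cassette. These appear to be backbone leftovers rather than functional genes, and the record does not assign them a role.

The payload is a single worm transcription unit. A 600 bp eft-3 promoter, from the elongation factor 1α gene and active ubiquitously, drives a roughly 1.7 kb genomic copy of the actin gene act-5 with its introns retained, followed by the 324 bp tbb-2 (β-tubulin) 3' UTR/terminator. The three separate actin-like coding segments in the feature table, matched to actins of other species because the protein is so conserved, fit the exons of this intron-containing gene. The act-5 allele carries a C-to-A change at base 238 that creates a premature termination codon at codon 79, so the overexpressed transcript encodes a truncated product and would be expected to be a substrate for mRNA surveillance. No epitope tag, reporter or worm selection marker is recorded.

According to the associated study, the plasmid belongs to work on transcriptional adaptation in the act-5/act-3 model. In that context, ubiquitous overexpression of the PTC-bearing act-5 transgene allows testing of how a mutant mRNA influences expression of a related gene.
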