Features (pLannotate 1.2.2; 13 found; start..end, strand, type, name):
      1..600     +  promoter       eft-3 promoter: eft-3; promoter for the C. elegans elongation factor 1α gene (Mitrovich and Anderson, 2000)
    635..1108    +  CDS            ACT_SPOLI: Experimental evidence at transcript level: Swiss-Prot protein existence level 2. Actins are highly conserved proteins that are involved in various types of cell motility and are ubiquitously expressed in all eukaryotic cells. From Spodoptera littoralis (Egyptian cotton leafworm).
   1435..1908    +  CDS            ACTB (fragment): ACTB_CHLPG - Experimental evidence at protein level: Swiss-Prot protein existence level 1. Actin is a highly conserved protein that polymerizes to produce filaments that form cross-linked networks in the cytoplasm of cells. Actin exists in both monomeric (G-actin) and polymeric (F-actin) forms, both forms playing key functions, such as cell motility and contraction. In addition to their role in the cytoplasmic cytoskeleton, G- and F-actin also localize in the nucleus, and regulate gene transcription and motility and repair of damaged DNA. From Chlorocebus pygerythrus (Vervet monkey) (Cercopith
   2022..2117    +  CDS            ACT_DICVI: Experimental evidence at transcript level: Swiss-Prot protein existence level 2. Actins are highly conserved proteins that are involved in various types of cell motility and are ubiquitously expressed in all eukaryotic cells. From Dictyocaulus viviparus (Bovine lungworm).
   2388..2711    +  terminator     tbb-2 terminator: tbb-2; transcription terminator for the C. elegans tubulin beta-2 gene
   2753..2968    +  CDS            mariner\T (fragment): MOS1T_DROMA - Experimental evidence at protein level: Swiss-Prot protein existence level 1. Mediates transposition of transposon Mos1 by a 'cut and paste' mechanism. Transposases are sequence-specific nucleases and strand transferases that catalyze transposition through an ordered series of events: sequence-specific binding of transposase to the terminal inverted repeats (IR) present at each end of the transposon, pairing of the transposon IRs in a paired-end complex (PEC), cleavage of one or both DNA strands at each transposon end, capture of target DNA, and strand transfer to insert the tran
   3080..3197    +  CDS            lacZα (fragment): LacZα fragment of β-galactosidase; lacZ fragment
   3203..3302    -  misc_feature   bom (fragment): basis of mobility region from pBR322
   3404..3439    -  CDS            rop (fragment): Rop protein, which maintains plasmids at low copy number; rop
   3534..3638    +  promoter       AmpR promoter: bla
   3639..4499    +  CDS            AmpR: β-lactamase; bla; confers resistance to ampicillin, carbenicillin, and related antibiotics
   4670..5258    +  rep_origin     ori: high-copy-number ColE1/pMB1/pBR322/pUC origin of replication
   5581..5658    +  CDS            mariner\T (fragment): MOS1T_DROMA - Experimental evidence at protein level: Swiss-Prot protein existence level 1. Mediates transposition of transposon Mos1 by a 'cut and paste' mechanism. Transposases are sequence-specific nucleases and strand transferases that catalyze transposition through an ordered series of events: sequence-specific binding of transposase to the terminal inverted repeats (IR) present at each end of the transposon, pairing of the transposon IRs in a paired-end complex (PEC), cleavage of one or both DNA strands at each transposon end, capture of target DNA, and strand transfer to insert the tran
>Addgene plasmid #202331 | eft-3p:act-5(ptc):tbb2 3' UTR | addgene full sequence | sequence record 396314 | Addgene NGS Result
GCACCTTTGGTCTTTTATTGTCAACTTCCATTGGTTCTTCCATTGTTTCTGTTAAATTAATGAATTTTTC
ATAAAATAAAGACATTATACAATATAAAGATGAAGAATTTATTGAAAATAAACTGCCAGAGAGAAAAAGT
ATGCAACACTCCCGCCGAGAGTGTTTGAAATGGTGTACGGTACATTTTCGTGCTAGGAGTTAGATGTGCA
GGCAGCAACGAGAGGGGGAGAGATTTTTTTGGGCCTTGTGAAATTAACGTGAGTTTTCTGGTCATCTGAC
TAATCATGTTGGTTTTTTGTTGGTTTATTTTGTTTTTATCTTTGTTTTTATCCAGATTAGGAAATTTAAA
TTTTATGAATTTATAATGAGGTCAAACATTCAGTCCCAGCGTTTTTCCTGTTCTCACTGTTTAGTCGAAT
TTTTATTTTAGGCTTTCAACAAATGTTCTAACTGTCTTATTTGTGACCTCACTTTTTATATTTTTTTAAT
TTTTAAAAATATTAGAAGTTTCTAGGATAATTTTTTCGACTTTTATTCTCTCTACCGTCCGCACTCTTCT
TACTTTTAAATTAAATTGTTTTTTTTTCAGTTGGGAAACAGTTAACGATGGAAGAAGAAATCGCCGCCCT
CGTTGTCGACAATGGATCCGGAATGTGCAAGGCCGGATTCGCCGGAGACGATGCTCCACGCGCCGTCTTC
CCGTCCATCGTCGGACGCCCACGTCATCAGGGAGTGATGGTCGGTATGGGACAGAAGGACTCGTATGTCG
GAGATGAAGCACAATCCAAGAGAGGAATCCTCACCTTGAAGTACCCAATCGAGCACGGAATCGTCACCAA
CTGAGATGATATGGAGAAAATCTGGCATCACACATTCTACAACGAGCTTCGTATCGCCCCAGAGGAACAC
CCAGTTCTCCTTACCGAGGCTCCATTGAACCCAAAGAGCAACAGAGAAAAGATGACACAGATCATGTTTG
AGACCTTCAACACTCCAGCCATGTACGTCAACATTCAGGCTGTGCTTTCCTTGTACGCTTCCGGAAGAAC
CACCGGAATCGTTTTGGACACCGGAGATGGTGTCACTCACACCGTTCCAATCTATGAAGTAGGTAGATGG
GTTTAGAGAATATAAGAAGACAGCAATCTTCTTTGACTTGGCGGTGTAAAGTTTTGGAGATTACGTCTGC
TTCGACTAATTTTTGCAGCCAGAAACAGGCTCACAGCGCTTTCGGAAACTTTTAGTTCAGCTCAGCAGCT
CTTATCCTTAGTTTTAAGTTTTTGGAACTGTAAGAACTTAGTAAGAGCAAGGCCACATCATTTCTCTGCA
AATCATAGCCTGAGCTTCTGATCTTCTTATCTGATCCACAATCTTCTTGTGAGAATTCTTTGGGATCTAA
GAAATCTAGAACCTACATCCGATCTTATCTTCTAATCTTCCAGGGATATGCCCTCCCACATGCCATCCAA
CGTCTCGATCTTGCCGGACGCGACTTGACCGACTACATGATGAAGATCCTCACCGAGCGCGGTTACACTT
TTACCACCACCGCCGAACGCGAAATCGTCCGGGACATCAAAGAGAAGCTTTGCTACGTCGCCCACGACTT
CGAGTCCGAGCTCGCCGCCGCCGCCTCCTCCTCCTCCCTCGAGAAGAGCTACGAGCTTCCCGACGGACAG
GTTATCACCATCGGAAACGAGAGATTCCGCTGCCCAGAAGTCCTCTTCCAGCCTGCCTTCATCGGAATGG
AAGGTGCCGGAATCCACGAGACCACCTACCAATCCATCATGAAGTGCGATGTCGACATCAGAAAGGATCT
CTACGCCAACACTGTTCTCTCCGGAGGTACCTCCATGTTCCCAGGAATCGCTGATCGTATGCAAAAGGAG
ATTCAACATTTGGCTCCAAGGTAAGCTTCACATTTCTCAGTACATGAGATTATAATTCTTGTATTTTCAG
CACAATGAAGATCAAGATTATTGCTCCACCAGAGCGCAAGTACTCCGTCTGGATCGGAGGATCTATTCTT
GCTTCCCTCTCAACCTTCCAGCAAATGTGGATCTCCAAGCAGGAGTACGACGAGTCCGGCCCATCGATTG
TTCACCGAAAGTGCTTCTAAGCTGATTTTTTTTTCAAATTTTTTTTTTCAACATGTGCCTTCCATTTCTA
GGCGAAACACGATTTTACTTGACACAAATTCCATGAGATACTTCATTTTCTTTATATTTATGGTTTCTTA
ACATGAATAAACTTGTTAGGACCACTTGCTACTTGGGAATTGAGTAAAATTGATGGTACTTGTGTATTAT
TTCCCCTCATTTTTTAAAATATAATTTTAAATAAAAACGTGTGGAGTTTTTGTTTTTAGGCTTAGACTAG
TTGATAAATGCAAGATCCTTTCAAGCTTTCCCTTCTTCTCTATCACTCTTCTTTCTTTTTGTCAAAAAAT
TCTCTCGCTAATTTATTTGCTTTTTTAATGTTATTATTTTATGACTTTTTATAGTCACTGAAAAGTTTGC
ATCTGAGTGAAGTGAATGCTATCAAAATGTGATTCTGTCTGATGTACTTTCACGATCTCTCTTCAATTCC
ATTTTGAAGTGATTTAAACCCGAAAGGTTGAGAAAAATGCGAGCGCTCAAATATTTGTATTGTGTTCGTT
GAGTGACCCAACAAAAAGAGGAAACTTTATTGTGCCGCCAAGAAAAAAGTCTTAATTAACTTTTCCCACC
GGTAAGAGCTTGATCCGGATCTGCGGCTTACTCACCAGACCTGGCCCCATCCGATTACCACCTATTCGCT
TCGATGGGACACGCACTCGCTGAGCAGCGCTTCGATTCTTACGAAAGTGTGAAAAAATGGCTCGATGAAT
GGTTCGCCGCAAAAGACGATGAGTTCTACTGGCGTGGAATCCACAAATTGCCCGAGAGATGGGAAAAATG
TGTAGCTAGCGACGGCAAATACTTTGAATAAATGATTTTTTCTTTTTCCACAAAATTTAACGTGTTTTTT
GATTTAAAAAAAACGACATTTCATACTTGTACACCTGATATCTAGATACCTAGGTGAGCTCTGGTACCCC
CCTGGCGTTACCCAACTTAATCGCCTTGCAGCACATCCCCCTTTCGCCAGCTGGCGTAATAGCGAAGAGG
CCCGCACCGATCGCCCTTCCCAACAGTTGCGCAGCCTGAATGGCGAATGGCGCCTGATGCGGTATTTTCT
CCTTACGCATCTGTGCGGTATTTCACACCGCATATGGTGCACTCTCAGTGCAATCTGCTCTGATGCCGCA
TAGTTAAGCCAGCCCCGACACCCGCCAACACCCGCTGACGCGCCCTGACGGGCTTGTCTGCTCCCGGCAT
CCGCTTACAGACAAGCTGTGACCGTCTCCGGGAGCTGCATGTGTCAGAGGTTTTCACCGTCATCACCGAA
ACGCGCGAGACGAAAGGGCCTCGTGATACGCCTATTTTTATAGGTTAATGTCATGATAATAATGGTTTCT
TAGACGTCAGGTGGCACTTTTCGGGGAAATGTGCGCGGAACCCCTATTTGTTTATTTTTCTAAATACATT
CAAATATGTATCCGCTCATGAGACAATAACCCTGATAAATGCTTCAATAATATTGAAAAAGGAAGAGTAT
GAGTATTCAACATTTCCGTGTCGCCCTTATTCCCTTTTTTGCGGCATTTTGCCTTCCTGTTTTTGCTCAC
CCAGAAACGCTGGTGAAAGTAAAAGATGCTGAAGATCAGTTGGGTGCACGAGTGGGTTACATCGAACTGG
ATCTCAACAGCGGTAAGATCCTTGAGAGTTTTCGCCCCGAAGAACGTTTTCCAATGATGAGCACTTTTAA
AGTTCTGCTATGTGGCGCGGTATTATCCCGTATTGACGCCGGGCAAGAGCAACTCGGTCGCCGCATACAC
TATTCTCAGAATGACTTGGTTGAGTACTCACCAGTCACAGAAAAGCATCTTACGGATGGCATGACAGTAA
GAGAATTATGCAGTGCTGCCATAACCATGAGTGATAACACTGCGGCCAACTTACTTCTGACAACGATCGG
AGGACCGAAGGAGCTAACCGCTTTTTTGCACAACATGGGGGATCATGTAACTCGCCTTGATCGTTGGGAA
CCGGAGCTGAATGAAGCCATACCAAACGACGAGCGTGACACCACGATGCCTGTAGCAATGGCAACAACGT
TGCGCAAACTATTAACTGGCGAACTACTTACTCTAGCTTCCCGGCAACAATTAATAGACTGGATGGAGGC
GGATAAAGTTGCAGGACCACTTCTGCGCTCGGCCCTTCCGGCTGGCTGGTTTATTGCTGATAAATCTGGA
GCCGGTGAGCGTGGGTCTCGCGGTATCATTGCAGCACTGGGGTCAGATGGTAAGCCCTCCCGTATCGTAG
TTATCTACACGACGGGGAGTCAGGCAACTATGGATGAACGAAATAGACAGATCGCTGAGATAGGTGCCTC
ACTGATTAAGCATTGGTAACTGTCAGACCAAGTTTACTCATATATACTTTAGATTGATTTAAAACTTCAT
TTTTAATTTAAAAGGATCTAGGTGAAGATCCTTTTTGATAATCTCATGACCAAAATCCCTTAACGTGAGT
TTTCGTTCCACTGAGCGTCAGACCCCGTAGAAAAGATCAAAGGATCTTCTTGAGATCCTTTTTTTCTGCG
CGTAATCTGCTGCTTGCAAACAAAAAAACCACCGCTACCAGCGGTGGTTTGTTTGCCGGATCAAGAGCTA
CCAACTCTTTTTCCGAAGGTAACTGGCTTCAGCAGAGCGCAGATACCAAATACTGTTCTTCTAGTGTAGC
CGTAGTTAGGCCACCACTTCAAGAACTCTGTAGCACCGCCTACATACCTCGCTCTGCTAATCCTGTTACC
AGTGGCTGCTGCCAGTGGCGATAAGTCGTGTCTTACCGGGTTGGACTCAAGACGATAGTTACCGGATAAG
GCGCAGCGGTCGGGCTGAACGGGGGGTTCGTGCACACAGCCCAGCTTGGAGCGAACGACCTACACCGAAC
TGAGATACCTACAGCGTGAGCTATGAGAAAGCGCCACGCTTCCCGAAGGGAGAAAGGCGGACAGGTATCC
GGTAAGCGGCAGGGTCGGAACAGGAGAGCGCACGAGGGAGCTTCCAGGGGGAAACGCCTGGTATCTTTAT
AGTCCTGTCGGGTTTCGCCACCTCTGACTTGAGCGTCGATTTTTGTGATGCTCGTCAGGGGGGCGGAGCC
TATGGAAAAACGCCAGCAACGCGGCCTTTTTACGGTTCCTGGTCTTTTGCTGGCCTTTTGCTCACATGTT
CTTTCCTGCGTTATCCCCTGATTCTGTGGATAACCGTATTACCGCCTTTGAGTGAGCTGATACCGCACCG
TACGTCTCGAGGAATTCTATCAGGTGTACAAGTATGAAATGTCGTTTCGAACATATAGATGTCTCGCAAA
CGTAAATATTTATCGATTGTCATAAAACTTTGACCTTGTGAAGTGTCAACCTTGACTGTCGAACCACCAT
AGTTTGGCGCGAATTGAGCGTCATAATTGTTTACTCTCAGTGCAGTCAACATGTCGAGTTTCGTGCCGAA
TAAAGAGCAAACGCGGACAGTATTAATTTTCTGTTTTCATTTGAAGAAAACAGCTGCGGCCGGATCCTTC
ATCGATGCACCTCTTCATCGAT
