>Addgene plasmid #202331 | eft-3p:act-5(ptc):tbb2 3' UTR | depositor partial sequence | sequence record 392538 | eft-3p promoter sequence
GCACCTTTGGTCTTTTATTGTCAACTTCCATTGGTTCTTCCATTGTTTCTGTTAAATTAATGAATTTTTC
ATAAAATAAAGACATTATACAATATAAAGATGAAGAATTTATTGAAAATAAACTGCCAGAGAGAAAAAGT
ATGCAACACTCCCGCCGAGAGTGTTTGAAATGGTGTACGGTACATTTTCGTGCTAGGAGTTAGATGTGCA
GGCAGCAACGAGAGGGGGAGAGATTTTTTTGGGCCTTGTGAAATTAACGTGAGTTTTCTGGTCATCTGAC
TAATCATGTTGGTTTTTTGTTGGTTTATTTTGTTTTTATCTTTGTTTTTATCCAGATTAGGAAATTTAAA
TTTTATGAATTTATAATGAGGTCAAACATTCAGTCCCAGCGTTTTTCCTGTTCTCACTGTTTAGTCGAAT
TTTTATTTTAGGCTTTCAACAAATGTTCTAACTGTCTTATTTGTGACCTCACTTTTTATATTTTTTTAAT
TTTTAAAAATATTAGAAGTTTCTAGGATAATTTTTTCGACTTTTATTCTCTCTACCGTCCGCACTCTTCT
TACTTTTAAATTAAATTGTTTTTTTTTCAGTTGGGAAACA
