>Addgene plasmid #202331 | eft-3p:act-5(ptc):tbb2 3' UTR | depositor partial sequence | sequence record 392539 | act-5(ptc) full genomic sequence
GATGGAAGAAGAAATCGCCGCCCTCGTTGTCGACAATGGATCCGGAATGTGCAAGGCCGGATTCGCCGGA
GACGATGCTCCACGCGCCGTCTTCCCGTCCATCGTCGGACGCCCACGTCATCAGGGAGTGATGGTCGGTA
TGGGACAGAAGGACTCGTATGTCGGAGATGAAGCACAATCCAAGAGAGGAATCCTCACCTTGAAGTACCC
AATCGAGCACGGAATCGTCACCAACTGAGATGATATGGAGAAAATCTGGCATCACACATTCTACAACGAG
CTTCGTATCGCCCCAGAGGAACACCCAGTTCTCCTTACCGAGGCTCCATTGAACCCAAAGAGCAACAGAG
AAAAGATGACACAGATCATGTTTGAGACCTTCAACACTCCAGCCATGTACGTCAACATTCAGGCTGTGCT
TTCCTTGTACGCTTCCGGAAGAACCACCGGAATCGTTTTGGACACCGGAGATGGTGTCACTCACACCGTT
CCAATCTATGAAGTAGGTAGATGGGTTTAGAGAATATAAGAAGACAGCAATCTTCTTTGACTTGGCGGTG
TAAAGTTTTGGAGATTACGTCTGCTTCGACTAATTTTTGCAGCCAGAAACAGGCTCACAGCGCTTTCGGA
AACTTTTAGTTCAGCTCAGCAGCTCTTATCCTTAGTTTTAAGTTTTTGGAACTGTAAGAACTTAGTAAGA
GCAAGGCCACATCATTTCTCTGCAAATCATAGCCTGAGCTTCTGATCTTCTTATCTGATCCACAATCTTC
TTGTGAGAATTCTTTGGGATCTAAGAAATCTAGAACCTACATCCGATCTTATCTTCTAATCTTCCAGGGA
TATGCCCTCCCACATGCCATCCAACGTCTCGATCTTGCCGGACGCGACTTGACCGACTACATGATGAAGA
TCCTCACCGAGCGCGGTTACACTTTTACCACCACCGCCGAACGCGAAATCGTCCGGGACATCAAAGAGAA
GCTTTGCTACGTCGCCCACGACTTCGAGTCCGAGCTCGCCGCCGCCGCCTCCTCCTCCTCCCTCGAGAAG
AGCTACGAGCTTCCCGACGGACAGGTTATCACCATCGGAAACGAGAGATTCCGCTGCCCAGAAGTCCTCT
TCCAGCCTGCCTTCATCGGAATGGAAGGTGCCGGAATCCACGAGACCACCTACCAATCCATCATGAAGTG
CGATGTCGACATCAGAAAGGATCTCTACGCCAACACTGTTCTCTCCGGAGGTACCTCCATGTTCCCAGGA
ATCGCTGATCGTATGCAAAAGGAGATTCAACATTTGGCTCCAAGGTAAGCTTCACATTTCTCAGTACATG
AGATTATAATTCTTGTATTTTCAGCACAATGAAGATCAAGATTATTGCTCCACCAGAGCGCAAGTACTCC
GTCTGGATCGGAGGATCTATTCTTGCTTCCCTCTCAACCTTCCAGCAAATGTGGATCTCCAAGCAGGAGT
ACGACGAGTCCGGCCCATCGATTGTTCACCGAAAGTGCTTCTAAGCTGATTTTTTTTTCAAATTTTTTTT
TTCAACATGTGCCTTCCATTTCTAGGCGAAACACGATTTTACTTGACACAAATTCCATGAGATACTTCAT
TTTCTTTATATTTATGGTTTCTTAACATGAATAAACTTGTTAGGACCACTTGCTACTTGGGAATTGAGTA
AAATTGATGGTACTTGTGTATTATTTCCCCTCATTTTTTAAAATATAATT
