>Addgene plasmid #202331 | eft-3p:act-5(ptc):tbb2 3' UTR | depositor partial sequence | sequence record 392540 | tbb-2 3' UTR
ATGCAAGATCCTTTCAAGCTTTCCCTTCTTCTCTATCACTCTTCTTTCTTTTTGTCAAAAAATTCTCTCG
CTAATTTATTTGCTTTTTTAATGTTATTATTTTATGACTTTTTATAGTCACTGAAAAGTTTGCATCTGAG
TGAAGTGAATGCTATCAAAATGTGATTCTGTCTGATGTACTTTCACGATCTCTCTTCAATTCCATTTTGA
AGTGATTTAAACCCGAAAGGTTGAGAAAAATGCGAGCGCTCAAATATTTGTATTGTGTTCGTTGAGTGAC
CCAACAAAAAGAGGAAACTTTATTGTGCCGCCAAGAAAAAAGTC
